Addgene plasmid #107767: SDHC-pHLuorin-sems
Purpose: labeling of mitochondrial succinate dehydrogenase subunit C, pH measurements
Depositing lab: Karin Busch. Depositing organization: Universität Münster. Publication: Lifetime imaging of GFP at CoxVIIIa reports respiratory supercomplex assembly in live cells. Rieger B, Shalaeva DN, Sohnel AC, Kohl W, Duwe P, Mulkidjanian AY, Busch KB. Sci Rep. 2017 Apr 6;7:46055. doi: 10.1038/srep46055. PubMed 28383048.
Backbone
  Vector backbone: pSems26b
  Backbone manufacturer: NEB Biosciences
  Backbone size w/o insert (bp): 5052
  Total vector size (bp): 6390
  Vector type: Mammalian Expression
  Selectable markers: Neomycin (select with G418)
Growth in bacteria
  Bacterial resistance: Ampicillin, 100 μg/mL
  Growth temperature: 37°C
  Growth strain: DH5alpha
  Copy number: High Copy
Gene/Insert
  Gene/Insert name: Subunit C of SDH fused to pHluorin (alt names: SDHC-sEcGFP; SDHC)
  Species: H. sapiens (human)
  Insert size (bp): 1338
  Entrez Gene: SDHC (a.k.a. CYB560, CYBL, PGL3, QPS1, SDH3)
  Promoter: CMV
  Tag / fusion protein: pHluorin (C terminal on insert)
  Cloning method: Restriction Enzyme; 5′ cloning site unknown (unknown if destroyed); 3′ cloning site unknown (unknown if destroyed)
  Sequencing primers: 5′ CMV-F; 3′ GFP-R
Terms and licenses: Academic/Nonprofit Terms; Industry Terms: Not Available to Industry
How to cite: SDHC-pHLuorin-sems was a gift from Karin Busch (Addgene plasmid # 107767 ; http://n2t.net/addgene:107767 ; RRID:Addgene_107767)
