[The description below was written by a language model from this plasmid's Addgene catalogue record and pLannotate feature annotations shown in this document.]
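Description:
SDHC-pHLuorin-sems is a mammalian expression plasmid built on the pSems26b backbone that produces human succinate dehydrogenase subunit C (SDHC, the membrane-anchoring subunit of respiratory complex II) fused at its C terminus to superecliptic pHluorin, a GFP variant that fluoresces strongly at neutral pH and is largely quenched under acidic conditions. In E. coli the plasmid is maintained at high copy through a ColE1/pUC-type origin and selected with ampicillin via the β-lactamase gene and its own promoter. The catalogue lists a total size of 6,390 bp, while the sequenced record underlying the feature table is slightly longer at 6,456 nt.

Expression is driven by the human cytomegalovirus immediate-early enhancer and promoter, followed by a T7 promoter just upstream of the SDHC open reading frame, which runs directly into the pHluorin coding sequence. Downstream of the fusion lie a chimeric intron, an EMCV IRES and the Tn5 neomycin phosphotransferase gene, terminated by SV40 polyadenylation signals. This arrangement appears to form a single bicistronic transcript, so G418 resistance is coupled to expression of the fusion, which helps in selecting stable cell lines that retain the reporter. Short annotated fragments (HIV-1 LTR, SV40 large T antigen, lacI, bom) and the lac promoter/operator region are probably backbone remnants or partial matches rather than functional parts of the payload.

According to the record, the construct is used to label SDHC in mitochondria of live cells and to make local pH measurements at complex II through the pH-dependent fluorescence of the tag.
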