Features (pLannotate 1.2.2; 20 found; start..end, strand, type, name):
     28..80      -  misc_feature   bom (fragment): basis of mobility region from pBR322
    235..614     +  enhancer       CMV enhancer: human cytomegalovirus immediate early enhancer
    615..818     +  promoter       CMV promoter: human cytomegalovirus (CMV) immediate early promoter
    814..847     +  LTR            5' LTR (truncated) (fragment): truncated 5' long terminal repeat (LTR) from HIV-1
    863..881     +  promoter       T7 promoter: promoter for bacteriophage T7 RNA polymerase
    918..1424    +  CDS            SDHC: C560_HUMAN - Also known as CYB560, SDH3. Experimental evidence at protein level: Swiss-Prot protein existence level 1. Membrane-anchoring subunit of succinate dehydrogenase (SDH) that is involved in complex II of the mitochondrial electron transport chain and is responsible for transferring electrons from succinate to ubiquinone (coenzyme Q). From Homo sapiens (Human).
   1434..2147    +  CDS            superecliptic pHluorin: pH-sensitive mutant of green fluorescent protein (Ng et al., 2002) excited strongly by blue light at neutral pH but minimally fluorescent at acidic pH
   2238..2467    +  intron         chimeric intron: chimera between introns from adenovirus and immunoglobulin heavy chain genes
   2645..3107    +  misc_feature   IRES: internal ribosome entry site (IRES) of the encephalomyocarditis virus (EMCV)
   3143..3946    +  CDS            NeoR/KanR: aminoglycoside phosphotransferase from Tn5; aph(3')-II (or nptII); confers resistance to neomycin, kanamycin, and G418 (Geneticin®)
   3969..4053    +  CDS            large T antigen (fragment): large T antigen from SV40 (simian virus 40)
   4076..4197    +  polyA_signal   SV40 poly(A) signal: SV40 polyadenylation signal
   4208..4259    +  polyA_signal   SV40 poly(A) signal (fragment): SV40 polyadenylation signal
   4323..4339    -  protein_bind   lac operator: The lac repressor binds to the lac operator to inhibit transcription in E. coli. This inhibition can be relieved by adding lactose or isopropyl-β-D-thiogalactopyranoside (IPTG). lac repressor encoded by lacI
   4347..4377    -  promoter       lac promoter: promoter for the E. coli lac operon
   4392..4413    -  protein_bind   CAP binding site: CAP binding activates transcription in the presence of cAMP. E. coli catabolite activator protein
   4426..4518    -  CDS            lacI (fragment): lac repressor; lacI; The lac repressor binds to the lac operator to inhibit transcription in E. coli. This inhibition can be relieved by adding lactose or isopropyl-β-D-thiogalactopyranoside (IPTG).
   4701..5289    -  rep_origin     ori: high-copy-number ColE1/pMB1/pBR322/pUC origin of replication
   5460..6320    -  CDS            AmpR: β-lactamase; bla; confers resistance to ampicillin, carbenicillin, and related antibiotics
   6321..6425    -  promoter       AmpR promoter: bla
>Addgene plasmid #107767 | SDHC-pHLuorin-sems | addgene full sequence | sequence record 208581 | Addgene NGS Result
GACGGATCGGGAGATCTCCCGATCCCCTATGGTGCACTCTCAGTACAATCTGCTCTGATGCCGCATAGTT
AAGCCAGTATCTGCTCCCTGCTTGTGTGTTGGAGGTCGCTGAGTAGTGCGCGAGCAAAATTTAAGCTACA
ACAAGGCAAGGCTTGACCGACAATTGCATGAAGAATCTGCTTAGGGTTAGGCGTTTTGCGCTGCTTCGCG
ATGTACGGGCCAGATATACGCGTTGACATTGATTATTGACTAGTTATTAATAGTAATCAATTACGGGGTC
ATTAGTTCATAGCCCATATATGGAGTTCCGCGTTACATAACTTACGGTAAATGGCCCGCCTGGCTGACCG
CCCAACGACCCCCGCCCATTGACGTCAATAATGACGTATGTTCCCATAGTAACGCCAATAGGGACTTTCC
ATTGACGTCAATGGGTGGAGTATTTACGGTAAACTGCCCACTTGGCAGTACATCAAGTGTATCATATGCC
AAGTACGCCCCCTATTGACGTCAATGACGGTAAATGGCCCGCCTGGCATTATGCCCAGTACATGACCTTA
TGGGACTTTCCTACTTGGCAGTACATCTACGTATTAGTCATCGCTATTACCATGGTGATGCGGTTTTGGC
AGTACATCAATGGGCGTGGATAGCGGTTTGACTCACGGGGATTTCCAAGTCTCCACCCCATTGACGTCAA
TGGGAGTTTGTTTTGGCACCAAAATCAACGGGACTTTCCAAAATGTCGTAACAACTCCGCCCCATTGACG
CAAATGGGCGGTAGGCGTGTACGGTGGGAGGTCTATATAAGCAGAGCTCTCTGGCTAACTAGAGAACCCA
CTGCTTACTGGCTTATCGAAATTAATACGACTCACTATAGGGAGACCCAAGCTTGGTACCGAGCTCGGAT
CGATATCATGGCTGCGCTGTTGCTGAGACACGTTGGTCGTCATTGCCTCCGAGCCCACTTTAGCCCTCAG
CTCTGTATCAGAAATGCTGTTCCTTTGGGAACCACGGCCAAAGAAGAGATGGAGCGGTTCTGGAATAAGA
ATATAGGTTCAAACCGTCCTCTGTCTCCCCACATTACTATCTACAGTTGGTCTCTTCCCATGGCGATGTC
CATCTGCCACCGTGGCACTGGTATTGCTTTGAGTGCAGGGGTCTCTCTTTTTGGCATGTCGGCCCTGTTA
CTCCCTGGGAACTTTGAGTCTTATTTGGAACTTGTGAAGTCCCTGTGTCTGGGGCCAGCACTGATCCACA
CAGCTAAGTTTGCACTTGTCTTCCCTCTCATGTATCATACCTGGAATGGGATCCGACACTTGATGTGGGA
CCTAGGAAAAGGCCTGAAGATTCCCCAGCTATACCAGTCTGGAGTGGTTGTCCTGGTTCTTACTGTGTTG
TCCTCTATGGGGCTGGCAGCCATGGAATTCACCATGAGTAAAGGAGAAGAACTTTTCACTGGAGTTGTCC
CAATTCTTGTTGAATTAGATGGTGATGTTAATGGGCACAAATTTTCTGTCAGTGGAGAGGGTGAAGGTGA
TGCAACATACGGAAAACTTACCCTTAAATTTATTTGCACTACTGGAAAACTACCTGTTCCTTGGCCAACA
CTTGTCACTACTTTAACTTATGGTGTTCAATGCTTTTCAAGATACCCAGATCATATGAAACGGCATGACT
TTTTCAAGAGTGCCATGCCCGAAGGTTATGTACAGGAAAGAACTATATTTTTCAAAGATGACGGGAACTA
CAAGACACGTGCTGAAGTCAAGTTTGAAGGTGATACCCTTGTTAATAGAATCGAGTTAAAAGGTATTGAT
TTTAAAGAAGATGGAAACATTCTTGGACACAAATTGGAATACAACTATAACGATCACCAGGTGTACATCA
TGGCAGACAAACAAAAGAATGGAATCAAAGCTAACTTCAAAATTAGACACAACATTGAAGATGGAGGCGT
TCAACTAGCAGACCATTATCAACAAAATACTCCAATTGGCGATGGGCCCGTCCTTTTACCAGACAACCAT
TACCTGTTTACAACTTCTACTCTTTCGAAAGATCCCAACGAAAAGAGAGACCACATGGTCCTTCTTGAGT
TTGTAACAGCTGCTGGGATTACACATGGCATGGATGAACTATACAAAACCGGTGGATCCCTCGAGTGAGG
CGGCCGCATAGATAACTGATCCAGTGTGCTGGAATTAATTCGCTGTCTGCGAGGGCCAGCTGTTGGGGTG
AGTACTCCCTCTCAAAAGCGGGCATGACTTCTGCGCTAAGATTGTCAGTTTCCAAAAACGAGGAGGATTT
GATATTCACCTGGCCCGCGGTGATGCCTTTGAGGGTGGCCGCGTCCATCTGGTCAGAAAAGACAATCTTT
TTGTTGTCAAGCTTGAGGTGTGGCAGGCTTGAGATCTGGCCATACACTTGAGTGACAATGACATCCACTT
TGCCTTTCTCTCCACAGGTGTCCACTCCCAGGTCCAACTGCAGGTCGAGCATGCATCTAGGGCGGCCAAT
TCCGCCCCTCTCCCCCCCCCCCCTCCCCCCCCCCTAACGTTACTGGCCGAAGCCGCTTGGAATAAGGCCG
GTGTGCGTTTGTCTATATGTTATTTTCCACCATATTGCCGTCTTTTGGCAATGTGAGGGCCCGGAAACCT
GGCCCTGTCTTCTTGACGAGCATTCCTAGGGGTCTTTCCCCTCTCGCCAAAGGAATGCAAGGTCTGTTGA
ATGTCGTGAAGGAAGCAGTTCCTCTGGAAGCTTCTTGAAGACAAACAACGTCTGTAGCGACCCTTTGCAG
GCAGCGGAACCCCCCACCTGGCGACAGGTGCCTCTGCGGCCAAAAGCCACGTGTATAAGATACACCTGCA
AAGGCGGCACAACCCCAGTGCCACGTTGTGAGTTGGATAGTTGTGGAAAGAGTCAAATGGCTCTCCTCAA
GCGTATTCAACAAGGGGCTGAAGGATGCCCAGAAGGTACCCCATTGTATGGGATCTGATCTGGGGCCTCG
GTGCACATGCTTTACATGTGTTTAGTCGAGGTTAAAAAAACGTCTAGGCCCCCCGAACCACGGGGACGTG
GTTTTCCTTTGAAAAACACGATGATAAGCTTGCCACAACCCGGGATAATTCCTGCAGCCAATATGGGATC
GGCCATTGAACAAGATGGATTGCACGCAGGTTCTCCGGCCGCTTGGGTGGAGAGGCTATTCGGCTATGAC
TGGGCACAACAGACAATCGGCTGCTCTGATGCCGCCGTGTTCCGGCTGTCAGCGCAGGGGCGCCCGGTTC
TTTTTGTCAAGACCGACCTGTCCGGTGCCCTGAATGAACTGCAGGACGAGGCAGCGCGGCTATCGTGGCT
GGCCACGACGGGCGTTCCTTGCGCAGCTGTGCTCGACGTTGTCACTGAAGCGGGAAGGGACTGGCTGCTA
TTGGGCGAAGTGCCGGGGCAGGATCTCCTGTCATCTCACCTTGCTCCTGCCGAGAAAGTATCCATCATGG
CTGATGCAATGCGGCGGCTGCATACGCTTGATCCGGCTACCTGCCCATTCGACCACCAAGCGAAACATCG
CATCGAGCGAGCACGTACTCGGATGGAAGCCGGTCTTGTCGATCAGGATGATCTGGACGAAGAGCATCAG
GGGCTCGCGCCAGCCGAACTGTTCGCCAGGCTCAAGGCGCGCATGCCCGACGGCGATGATCTCGTCGTGA
CCCATGGCGATGCCTGCTTGCCGAATATCATGGTGGAAAATGGCCGCTTTTCTGGATTCATCGACTGTGG
CCGGCTGGGTGTGGCGGACCGCTATCAGGACATAGCGTTGGCTACCCGTGATATTGCTGAAGAGCTTGGC
GGCGAATGGGCTGACCGCTTCCTCGTGCTTTACGGTATCGCCGCTCCCGATTCGCAGCGCATCGCCTTCT
ATCGCCTTCTTGACGAGTTCTTCTGAGGGGATCAATTCTCTAGATAACTGATCATAATCAGCCATACCAC
ATTTGTAGAGGTTTTACTTGCTTTAAAAAACCTCCCACACCTCCCCCTGAACCTGAAACATAAAATGAAT
GCAATTGTTGTTGTTAACTTGTTTATTGCAGCTTATAATGGTTACAAATAAAGCAATAGCATCACAAATT
TCACAAATAAAGCATTTTTTTCACTGCATTCTAGTTGTGGTTTGTCCAAACTCATCAATGTATCTTAACG
CGTCGAGTGCATTCTAGTTGTGGTTTGTCCAAACTCATCAATGTATCTTATCATGTCTGTATACCGTCGA
CCTCTAGCTAGAGCTTGGCGTAATCATGGTCATAGCTGTTTCCTGTGTGAAATTGTTATCCGCTCACAAT
TCCACACAACATACGAGCCGGAAGCATAAAGTGTAAAGCCTGGGGTGCCTAATGAGTGAGCTAACTCACA
TTAATTGCGTTGCGCTCACTGCCCGCTTTCCAGTCGGGAAACCTGTCGTGCCAGCTGCATTAATGAATCG
GCCAACGCGCGGGGAGAGGCGGTTTGCGTATTGGGCGCTCTTCCGCTTCCTCGCTCACTGACTCGCTGCG
CTCGGTCGTTCGGCTGCGGCGAGCGGTATCAGCTCACTCAAAGGCGGTAATACGGTTATCCACAGAATCA
GGGGATAACGCAGGAAAGAACATGTGAGCAAAAGGCCAGCAAAAGGCCAGGAACCGTAAAAAGGCCGCGT
TGCTGGCGTTTTTCCATAGGCTCCGCCCCCCTGACGAGCATCACAAAAATCGACGCTCAAGTCAGAGGTG
GCGAAACCCGACAGGACTATAAAGATACCAGGCGTTTCCCCCTGGAAGCTCCCTCGTGCGCTCTCCTGTT
CCGACCCTGCCGCTTACCGGATACCTGTCCGCCTTTCTCCCTTCGGGAAGCGTGGCGCTTTCTCATAGCT
CACGCTGTAGGTATCTCAGTTCGGTGTAGGTCGTTCGCTCCAAGCTGGGCTGTGTGCACGAACCCCCCGT
TCAGCCCGACCGCTGCGCCTTATCCGGTAACTATCGTCTTGAGTCCAACCCGGTAAGACACGACTTATCG
CCACTGGCAGCAGCCACTGGTAACAGGATTAGCAGAGCGAGGTATGTAGGCGGTGCTACAGAGTTCTTGA
AGTGGTGGCCTAACTACGGCTACACTAGAAGAACAGTATTTGGTATCTGCGCTCTGCTGAAGCCAGTTAC
CTTCGGAAAAAGAGTTGGTAGCTCTTGATCCGGCAAACAAACCACCGCTGGTAGCGGTGGTTTTTTTGTT
TGCAAGCAGCAGATTACGCGCAGAAAAAAAGGATCTCAAGAAGATCCTTTGATCTTTTCTACGGGGTCTG
ACGCTCAGTGGAACGAAAACTCACGTTAAGGGATTTTGGTCATGAGATTATCAAAAAGGATCTTCACCTA
GATCCTTTTAAATTAAAAATGAAGTTTTAAATCAATCTAAAGTATATATGAGTAAACTTGGTCTGACAGT
TACCAATGCTTAATCAGTGAGGCACCTATCTCAGCGATCTGTCTATTTCGTTCATCCATAGTTGCCTGAC
TCCCCGTCGTGTAGATAACTACGATACGGGAGGGCTTACCATCTGGCCCCAGTGCTGCAATGATACCGCG
AGACCCACGCTCACCGGCTCCAGATTTATCAGCAATAAACCAGCCAGCCGGAAGGGCCGAGCGCAGAAGT
GGTCCTGCAACTTTATCCGCCTCCATCCAGTCTATTAATTGTTGCCGGGAAGCTAGAGTAAGTAGTTCGC
CAGTTAATAGTTTGCGCAACGTTGTTGCCATTGCTACAGGCATCGTGGTGTCACGCTCGTCGTTTGGTAT
GGCTTCATTCAGCTCCGGTTCCCAACGATCAAGGCGAGTTACATGATCCCCCATGTTGTGCAAAAAAGCG
GTTAGCTCCTTCGGTCCTCCGATCGTTGTCAGAAGTAAGTTGGCCGCAGTGTTATCACTCATGGTTATGG
CAGCACTGCATAATTCTCTTACTGTCATGCCATCCGTAAGATGCTTTTCTGTGACTGGTGAGTACTCAAC
CAAGTCATTCTGAGAATAGTGTATGCGGCGACCGAGTTGCTCTTGCCCGGCGTCAATACGGGATAATACC
GCGCCACATAGCAGAACTTTAAAAGTGCTCATCATTGGAAAACGTTCTTCGGGGCGAAAACTCTCAAGGA
TCTTACCGCTGTTGAGATCCAGTTCGATGTAACCCACTCGTGCACCCAACTGATCTTCAGCATCTTTTAC
TTTCACCAGCGTTTCTGGGTGAGCAAAAACAGGAAGGCAAAATGCCGCAAAAAAGGGAATAAGGGCGACA
CGGAAATGTTGAATACTCATACTCTTCCTTTTTCAATATTATTGAAGCATTTATCAGGGTTATTGTCTCA
TGAGCGGATACATATTTGAATGTATTTAGAAAAATAAACAAATAGGGGTTCCGCGCACATTTCCCCGAAA
AGTGCCACCTGACGTC
